>Addgene plasmid #137049 | pGL2208 | depositor full sequence | sequence record 265144 | pGL2208 sequence 3605 bps
CTTTCCTGCGTTATCCCCTGATTCTGTGGATAACCGTATTACCGCCTTTGAGTGAGCTGATACCGCTCGC
CGCAGCCGAACGACCGAGCGCAGCGAGTCAGTGAGCGAGGAAGCGGAAGAGCGCCCAATACGCAAACCGC
CTCTCCCCGCGCGTTGGCCGATTCATTAATGCAGCTGGCACGACAGGTTTCCCGACTGGAAAGCGGGCAG
TGAGCGCAACGCAATTAATACGCGTACCGCTAGCCAGGAAGAGTTTGTAGAAACGCAAAAAGGCCATCCG
TCAGGATGGCCTTCTGCTTAGTTTGATGCCTGGCAGTTTATGGCGGGCGTCCTGCCCGCCACCCTCCGGG
CCGTTGCTTCACAACGTTCAAATCCGCTCCCGGCGGATTTGTCCTACTCAGGAGAGCGTTCACCGACAAA
CAACAGATAAAACGAAAGGCCCAGTCTTCCGACTGAGCCTTTCGTTTTATTTGATGCCTGGCAGTTCCCT
ACTCTCGCGTTAACGCTAGCATGGATGTTTTCCCAGTCACGACGTTGTAAAACGACGGCCAGTCTTAAGC
TCGGGCCCCAAATAATGATTTTATTTTGACTGATAGTGACCTGTTCGTTGCAACAAATTGATGAGCAATG
CTTTTTTATAATGCCAACTTTGTACAAAAAAGCAGGCTGTACACACGTACACACACACACACACACACAC
ACACACACACACACACACGTACACACGTACACACACGTGCGCATGCTTGACGCATACGCGACGAATTCGA
AAGCTCACTCATTCCTCCCTCCTCACACCATCATCGGCATCCATAGAGACACGTGCGCGTAGAACGATAC
AGCTCACGCGCACAGAGAGGCGTGTTCTGGTCGTGCGCATCATCGGCACAGCACTGGCGGACGAAACTCG
CACACAGGCACGCCGCCTCCTTTCACCCGTCATAGATAGTTGAATTAGACGCCCTCCTCCTCCCTCATCA
TCGCCGTCGTCATCCGGGTCCGAGCACTAGTATGGCCAAGCCTTTGTCTCAAGAAGAATCCACCCTCATT
GAAAGAGCAACGGCTACAATCAACAGCATCCCCATCTCTGAAGACTACAGCGTCGCCAGCGCAGCTCTCT
CTAGCGACGGCCGCATCTTCACTGGTGTCAATGTATATCATTTTACTGGGGGACCTTGTGCAGAACTCGT
GGTGCTGGGCACTGCTGCTGCTGCGGCAGCTGGCAACCTGACTTGTATCGTCGCGATCGGAAATGAGAAC
AGGGGCATCTTGAGCCCCTGCGGACGGTGCCGACAGGTGCTTCTCGATCTGCATCCTGGGATCAAAGCCA
TAGTGAAGGACAGTGATGGACAGCCGACGGCAGTTGGGATTCGTGAATTGCTGCCCTCTGGTTATGTGTG
GGAGGGCTAAGGATCCTCTAGTAGTGATCCCGCCCGCACCCGCGCGCGCTCAGGCCGCGTGTCGTCGTGC
TCTTTCCATTTTTTTTTTGTGTGTGGTGGTGATTTGAGCTGCTCTCCGTTGTGTGCTGGGGACCCTCCTT
CCCTCGATCTCCTCGTGCGGGGTCTCCGACGCCGCAGACGCGGTGCGTGCGAGCGTGCACGTGGCTGTCG
CCGTGGCTGTAGTTGCGAGCGGAGAGAGAGAGAGAGGGAGGGAGGGAGGGCAGAGGGCAGAGGACATGCG
GGTGGGAACGTGCACCGGCCTCGTCTCACGCAGCTGGAGCCCACGAATGACCCAGCTTTCTTGTACAAAG
TTGGCATTATAAGAAAGCATTGCTTATCAATTTGTTGCAACGAACAGGTCACTATCAGTCAAAATAAAAT
CATTATTTGCCATCCAGCTGATATCCCCTATAGTGAGTCGTATTACATGGTCATAGCTGTTTCCTGGCAG
CTCTGGCCCGTGTCTCAAAATCTCTGATGTTACATTGCACAAGATAAAAATATATCATCATGAACAATAA
AACTGTCTGCTTACATAAACAGTAATACAAGGGGTGTTATGAGCCATATTCAACGGGAAACGTCGAGGCC
GCGATTAAATTCCAACATGGATGCTGATTTATATGGGTATAAATGGGCTCGCGATAATGTCGGGCAATCA
GGTGCGACAATCTATCGCTTGTATGGGAAGCCCGATGCGCCAGAGTTGTTTCTGAAACATGGCAAAGGTA
GCGTTGCCAATGATGTTACAGATGAGATGGTCAGACTAAACTGGCTGACGGAATTTATGCCTCTTCCGAC
CATCAAGCATTTTATCCGTACTCCTGATGATGCATGGTTACTCACCACTGCGATCCCCGGAAAAACAGCA
TTCCAGGTATTAGAAGAATATCCTGATTCAGGTGAAAATATTGTTGATGCGCTGGCAGTGTTCCTGCGCC
GGTTGCATTCGATTCCTGTTTGTAATTGTCCTTTTAACAGCGATCGCGTATTTCGTCTCGCTCAGGCGCA
ATCACGAATGAATAACGGTTTGGTTGATGCGAGTGATTTTGATGACGAGCGTAATGGCTGGCCTGTTGAA
CAAGTCTGGAAAGAAATGCATAAACTTTTGCCATTCTCACCGGATTCAGTCGTCACTCATGGTGATTTCT
CACTTGATAACCTTATTTTTGACGAGGGGAAATTAATAGGTTGTATTGATGTTGGACGAGTCGGAATCGC
AGACCGATACCAGGATCTTGCCATCCTATGGAACTGCCTCGGTGAGTTTTCTCCTTCATTACAGAAACGG
CTTTTTCAAAAATATGGTATTGATAATCCTGATATGAATAAATTGCAGTTTCATTTGATGCTCGATGAGT
TTTTCTAATCAGAATTGGTTAATTGGTTGTAACACTGGCAGAGCATTACGCTGACTTGACGGGACGGCGC
AAGCTCATGACCAAAATCCCTTAACGTGAGTTACGCGTCGTTCCACTGAGCGTCAGACCCCGTAGAAAAG
ATCAAAGGATCTTCTTGAGATCCTTTTTTTCTGCGCGTAATCTGCTGCTTGCAAACAAAAAAACCACCGC
TACCAGCGGTGGTTTGTTTGCCGGATCAAGAGCTACCAACTCTTTTTCCGAAGGTAACTGGCTTCAGCAG
AGCGCAGATACCAAATACTGTTCTTCTAGTGTAGCCGTAGTTAGGCCACCACTTCAAGAACTCTGTAGCA
CCGCCTACATACCTCGCTCTGCTAATCCTGTTACCAGTGGCTGCTGCCAGTGGCGATAAGTCGTGTCTTA
CCGGGTTGGACTCAAGACGATAGTTACCGGATAAGGCGCAGCGGTCGGGCTGAACGGGGGGTTCGTGCAC
ACAGCCCAGCTTGGAGCGAACGACCTACACCGAACTGAGATACCTACAGCGTGAGCTATGAGAAAGCGCC
ACGCTTCCCGAAGGGAGAAAGGCGGACAGGTATCCGGTAAGCGGCAGGGTCGGAACAGGAGAGCGCACGA
GGGAGCTTCCAGGGGGAAACGCCTGGTATCTTTATAGTCCTGTCGGGTTTCGCCACCTCTGACTTGAGCG
TCGATTTTTGTGATGCTCGTCAGGGGGGCGGAGCCTATGGAAAAACGCCAGCAACGCGGCCTTTTTACGG
TTCCTGGCCTTTTGCTGGCCTTTTGCTCACATGTT
Features (pLannotate 1.2.2; 10 found; start..end, strand, type, name):
    121..213     +  CDS            lacI (fragment): lac repressor; lacI; The lac repressor binds to the lac operator to inhibit transcription in E. coli. This inhibition can be relieved by adding lactose or isopropyl-β-D-thiogalactopyranoside (IPTG).
    268..295     -  terminator     rrnB T2 terminator: transcription terminator T2 from the E. coli rrnB gene
    427..470     +  terminator     rrnB T1 terminator: Escherichia coli rrnB; transcription terminator T1 from the E. coli rrnB gene
    517..553     -  CDS            lacZα (fragment): LacZα fragment of β-galactosidase; lacZ fragment
    569..668     +  protein_bind   attL1: mutant version of attL; recombination site for the Gateway® LR reaction LR Clonase™
   1012..1410    +  CDS            BSD: blasticidin S deaminase; Aspergillus terreus BSD; confers resistance to blasticidin
   1730..1829    -  protein_bind   attL2: mutant version of attL; recombination site for the Gateway® LR reaction LR Clonase™
   1847..1865    -  promoter       T7 promoter: promoter for bacteriophage T7 RNA polymerase
   1999..2808    +  CDS            KanR: aminoglycoside phosphotransferase; aph(3')-Ia; confers resistance to kanamycin in bacteria or G418 (Geneticin®) in eukaryotes
   2955..3543    +  rep_origin     ori: high-copy-number ColE1/pMB1/pBR322/pUC origin of replication
