>Addgene plasmid #137049 | pGL2208 | addgene full sequence | sequence record 275795 | Addgene NGS Result
CTTTCCTGCGTTATCCCCTGATTCTGTGGATAACCGTATTACCGCCTTTGAGTGAGCTGATACCGCTCGC
CGCAGCCGAACGACCGAGCGCAGCGAGTCAGTGAGCGAGGAAGCGGAAGAGCGCCCAATACGCAAACCGC
CTCTCCCCGCGCGTTGGCCGATTCATTAATGCAGCTGGCACGACAGGTTTCCCGACTGGAAAGCGGGCAG
TGAGCGCAACGCAATTAATACGCGTACCGCTAGCCAGGAAGAGTTTGTAGAAACGCAAAAAGGCCATCCG
TCAGGATGGCCTTCTGCTTAGTTTGATGCCTGGCAGTTTATGGCGGGCGTCCTGCCCGCCACCCTCCGGG
CCGTTGCTTCACAACGTTCAAATCCGCTCCCGGCGGATTTGTCCTACTCAGGAGAGCGTTCACCGACAAA
CAACAGATAAAACGAAAGGCCCAGTCTTCCGACTGAGCCTTTCGTTTTATTTGATGCCTGGCAGTTCCCT
ACTCTCGCGTTAACGCTAGCATGGATGTTTTCCCAGTCACGACGTTGTAAAACGACGGCCAGTCTTAAGC
TCGGGCCCCAAATAATGATTTTATTTTGACTGATAGTGACCTGTTCGTTGCAACAAATTGATGAGCAATG
CTTTTTTATAATGCCAACTTTGTACAAAAAAGCAGGCTGTACACACGTACACACACACACACACACACAC
ACACACACACACACACACGTACACACGTACACACACGTGCGCATGCTTGACGCATACGCGACGAATTCGA
AAGCTCACCTCATTCCTCCCTCCTCACACCATCATCGGCATCCATAGAGACACGTGCGCGTAGAACGATA
CAGCTCACGCGCACAGAGAGGCGTGTTCTGGTCGTGCGCATCATCGGCACAGCACTGGCGGACGAAACTC
GCACACAGGCACGCCGCCTCCTTTCACCCGTCATAGATAGTTGAATTAGACGCCCTCCTCCTCCCTCATC
ATCGCCGTCGTCATCCGGGTCCGAGCACTAGTATGGCCAAGCCTTTGTCTCAAGAAGAATCCACCCTCAT
TGAAAGAGCAACGGCTACAATCAACAGCATCCCCATCTCTGAAGACTACAGCGTCGCCAGCGCAGCTCTC
TCTAGCGACGGCCGCATCTTCACTGGTGTCAATGTATATCATTTTACTGGGGGACCTTGTGCAGAACTCG
TGGTGCTGGGCACTGCTGCTGCTGCGGCAGCTGGCAACCTGACTTGTATCGTCGCGATCGGAAATGAGAA
CAGGGGCATCTTGAGCCCCTGCGGACGGTGCCGACAGGTGCTTCTCGATCTGCATCCTGGGATCAAAGCC
ATAGTGAAGGACAGTGATGGACAGCCGACGGCAGTTGGGATTCGTGAATTGCTGCCCTCTGGTTATGTGT
GGGAGGGCTAAGGATCCTCTAGTAGTGATCCCGCCCGCACCCGCGCGCGCTCAGGCCGCGTGTCGTCGTG
CTCTTTCCATTTTTTTTTTGTGTGTGGTGGTGATTTGAGCTGCTCTCCGTTGTGTGCTGGGGACCCTCCT
TCCCTCGATCTCCTCGTGCGGGGTCTCCGACGCCGCAGACGCGGTGCGTGCGAGCGTGCACGTGGCTGTC
GCCGTGGCTGTAGTTGCGAGCGGAGAGAGAGAGAGAGGGAGGGAGGGAGGGCAGAGGGCAGAGGACATGC
GGGTGGGAACGTGCACCGGCCTCGTCTCACGCAGCTGGAGCCCACGAATGACCCAGCTTTCTTGTACAAA
GTTGGCATTATAAGAAAGCATTGCTTATCAATTTGTTGCAACGAACAGGTCACTATCAGTCAAAATAAAA
TCATTATTTGCCATCCAGCTGATATCCCCTATAGTGAGTCGTATTACATGGTCATAGCTGTTTCCTGGCA
GCTCTGGCCCGTGTCTCAAAATCTCTGATGTTACATTGCACAAGATAAAAATATATCATCATGAACAATA
AAACTGTCTGCTTACATAAACAGTAATACAAGGGGTGTTATGAGCCATATTCAACGGGAAACGTCGAGGC
CGCGATTAAATTCCAACATGGATGCTGATTTATATGGGTATAAATGGGCTCGCGATAATGTCGGGCAATC
AGGTGCGACAATCTATCGCTTGTATGGGAAGCCCGATGCGCCAGAGTTGTTTCTGAAACATGGCAAAGGT
AGCGTTGCCAATGATGTTACAGATGAGATGGTCAGACTAAACTGGCTGACGGAATTTATGCCTCTTCCGA
CCATCAAGCATTTTATCCGTACTCCTGATGATGCATGGTTACTCACCACTGCGATCCCCGGAAAAACAGC
ATTCCAGGTATTAGAAGAATATCCTGATTCAGGTGAAAATATTGTTGATGCGCTGGCAGTGTTCCTGCGC
CGGTTGCATTCGATTCCTGTTTGTAATTGTCCTTTTAACAGCGATCGCGTATTTCGTCTCGCTCAGGCGC
AATCACGAATGAATAACGGTTTGGTTGATGCGAGTGATTTTGATGACGAGCGTAATGGCTGGCCTGTTGA
ACAAGTCTGGAAAGAAATGCATAAACTTTTGCCATTCTCACCGGATTCAGTCGTCACTCATGGTGATTTC
TCACTTGATAACCTTATTTTTGACGAGGGGAAATTAATAGGTTGTATTGATGTTGGACGAGTCGGAATCG
CAGACCGATACCAGGATCTTGCCATCCTATGGAACTGCCTCGGTGAGTTTTCTCCTTCATTACAGAAACG
GCTTTTTCAAAAATATGGTATTGATAATCCTGATATGAATAAATTGCAGTTTCATTTGATGCTCGATGAG
TTTTTCTAATCAGAATTGGTTAATTGGTTGTAACACTGGCAGAGCATTACGCTGACTTGACGGGACGGCG
CAAGCTCATGACCAAAATCCCTTAACGTGAGTTACGCGTCGTTCCACTGAGCGTCAGACCCCGTAGAAAA
GATCAAAGGATCTTCTTGAGATCCTTTTTTTCTGCGCGTAATCTGCTGCTTGCAAACAAAAAAACCACCG
CTACCAGCGGTGGTTTGTTTGCCGGATCAAGAGCTACCAACTCTTTTTCCGAAGGTAACTGGCTTCAGCA
GAGCGCAGATACCAAATACTGTTCTTCTAGTGTAGCCGTAGTTAGGCCACCACTTCAAGAACTCTGTAGC
ACCGCCTACATACCTCGCTCTGCTAATCCTGTTACCAGTGGCTGCTGCCAGTGGCGATAAGTCGTGTCTT
ACCGGGTTGGACTCAAGACGATAGTTACCGGATAAGGCGCAGCGGTCGGGCTGAACGGGGGGTTCGTGCA
CACAGCCCAGCTTGGAGCGAACGACCTACACCGAACTGAGATACCTACAGCGTGAGCTATGAGAAAGCGC
CACGCTTCCCGAAGGGAGAAAGGCGGACAGGTATCCGGTAAGCGGCAGGGTCGGAACAGGAGAGCGCACG
AGGGAGCTTCCAGGGGGAAACGCCTGGTATCTTTATAGTCCTGTCGGGTTTCGCCACCTCTGACTTGAGC
GTCGATTTTTGTGATGCTCGTCAGGGGGGCGGAGCCTATGGAAAAACGCCAGCAACGCGGCCTTTTTACG
GTTCCTGGCCTTTTGCTGGCCTTTTGCTCACATGTT
Features (pLannotate 1.2.2; 10 found; start..end, strand, type, name):
    121..213     +  CDS            lacI (fragment): lac repressor; lacI; The lac repressor binds to the lac operator to inhibit transcription in E. coli. This inhibition can be relieved by adding lactose or isopropyl-β-D-thiogalactopyranoside (IPTG).
    268..295     -  terminator     rrnB T2 terminator: transcription terminator T2 from the E. coli rrnB gene
    427..470     +  terminator     rrnB T1 terminator: Escherichia coli rrnB; transcription terminator T1 from the E. coli rrnB gene
    517..553     -  CDS            lacZα (fragment): LacZα fragment of β-galactosidase; lacZ fragment
    569..668     +  protein_bind   attL1: mutant version of attL; recombination site for the Gateway® LR reaction LR Clonase™
   1013..1411    +  CDS            BSD: blasticidin S deaminase; Aspergillus terreus BSD; confers resistance to blasticidin
   1731..1830    -  protein_bind   attL2: mutant version of attL; recombination site for the Gateway® LR reaction LR Clonase™
   1848..1866    -  promoter       T7 promoter: promoter for bacteriophage T7 RNA polymerase
   2000..2809    +  CDS            KanR: aminoglycoside phosphotransferase; aph(3')-Ia; confers resistance to kanamycin in bacteria or G418 (Geneticin®) in eukaryotes
   2956..3544    +  rep_origin     ori: high-copy-number ColE1/pMB1/pBR322/pUC origin of replication
