[The description below was written by a language model from this plasmid's Addgene catalogue record and pLannotate feature annotations shown in this document.]
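Description:
pGL2208 is a Gateway entry clone built on the pDONR221 backbone that carries a blasticidin resistance cassette for use in Leishmania genetic manipulation. It is a small plasmid of about 3.6 kb, propagated in E. coli at high copy from a ColE1/pUC-type origin and selected with kanamycin through the aph(3')-Ia aminoglycoside phosphotransferase gene. Other backbone elements are those typical of pDONR-derived vectors: rrnB T1 and T2 transcription terminators upstream of the recombination cassette, which insulate the insert from read-through transcription, a T7 promoter just outside attL2, and short residual fragments of lacI and lacZα that have no functional role.

The payload lies between attL1 and attL2, showing that the original donor cassette has already been replaced by a BP reaction and that the plasmid is ready for LR Clonase-mediated transfer into attR-containing destination vectors. The annotated insert is the blasticidin S deaminase (BSD) coding sequence from Aspergillus terreus, which detoxifies blasticidin and serves as the selectable marker in the parasite. Several hundred base pairs of unannotated sequence flank BSD on each side within the att sites. The record does not say what these regions are, and no promoter or processing signals for Leishmania expression are annotated.

The associated work concerns DiCre-based inducible disruption of Leishmania genes, and the stated purpose is simply a drug resistance module, so the plasmid is best understood as a modular component for assembling blasticidin-selectable Leishmania constructs by Gateway recombination. The depositor and sequencing-derived records differ by one nucleotide in length but have identical feature layouts.
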