Addgene plasmid #137049: pGL2208
Purpose: Drug Resistance pDONR221BSD
Depositing lab: Jeremy Mottram. Depositing organization: University of York. Publication: DiCre-Based Inducible Disruption of Leishmania Genes. Duncan SM, Myburgh E, Alves-Ferreira EV, Mottram JC. Methods Mol Biol. 2019;1971:211-224. doi: 10.1007/978-1-4939-9210-2_10. PubMed 30980305.
Backbone
  Vector backbone: pDONR221
  Vector type: Leishmania expression gateway vector
  Selectable markers: Blasticidin
Growth in bacteria
  Bacterial resistance: Kanamycin, 50 μg/mL
  Growth temperature: 37°C
  Growth strain: NEB Stable
  Copy number: High Copy
Gene/Insert
  Gene/Insert name: blasticidin-S deaminase
Terms and licenses: Academic/Nonprofit Terms; Industry Terms: Not Available to Industry
How to cite: pGL2208 was a gift from Jeremy Mottram (Addgene plasmid # 137049 ; http://n2t.net/addgene:137049 ; RRID:Addgene_137049)
